Addgene plasmid #235094: pCAG-SpyTag-Flag-Lbr-V5-mCherry
Purpose: Lbr mCherry fusion protein without MCP domain
Depositing lab: Mitchell Guttman. Depositing organization: California Institute of Technology. Publication: Genome organization around nuclear speckles drives mRNA splicing efficiency. Bhat P, Chow A, Emert B, Ettlin O, Quinodoz SA, Strehle M, Takei Y, Burr A, Goronzy IN, Chen AW, Huang W, Ferrer JLM, Soehalim E, Goh ST, Chari T, Sullivan DK, Blanco MR, Guttman M. Nature. 2024 May;629(8014):1165-1173. doi: 10.1038/s41586-024-07429-6. Epub 2024 May 8. PubMed 38720076.
Backbone
  Vector backbone: pCAG-MCP-DEST-V5-mCherry
  Vector type: Mammalian Expression
Growth in bacteria
  Bacterial resistance: Ampicillin, 100 μg/mL
  Growth temperature: 37°C
  Growth strain: DH5alpha
  Copy number: High Copy
Gene/Insert
  Gene/Insert name: pCAG-SpyTag-Flag-Lbr-V5-mCherry
  Species: H. sapiens (human)
  Entrez Gene: LBR (a.k.a. C14SR, DHCR14B, LMN2R, PHA, PHASK, TDRD18)
  Promoter: CAG
  Cloning method: Gateway Cloning
Terms and licenses: Academic/Nonprofit Terms; Industry Terms: Not Available to Industry
How to cite: pCAG-SpyTag-Flag-Lbr-V5-mCherry was a gift from Mitchell Guttman (Addgene plasmid # 235094 ; http://n2t.net/addgene:235094 ; RRID:Addgene_235094)
