[The description below was written by a language model from this plasmid's Addgene catalogue record and pLannotate feature annotations shown in this document.]
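Description:
pCAG-SpyTag-Flag-Lbr-V5-mCherry is a 9.4 kb mammalian expression plasmid made by Gateway recombination into the pCAG-MCP-DEST-V5-mCherry destination backbone. It is propagated in E. coli through a high-copy ColE1/pUC-type origin with ampicillin selection (AmpR, β-lactamase). Remnants of the lac promoter/operator region and short lacI fragments are carried over from the backbone and have no evident role in the payload. An SV40 origin is also annotated, which can support episomal replication in cells that express large T antigen.

Expression is driven by the CAG promoter, annotated here as the CMV enhancer, chicken β-actin promoter fragments and the chimeric β-actin/β-globin intron. The whole cassette lies on the minus strand. Downstream of the promoter, the reading frame begins with a FLAG tag that spans the sequence origin. The name also indicates a SpyTag at this end, but the feature table does not annotate it. Next comes the human lamin B receptor (LBR) coding sequence, flanked by the attB1 and attB2 sites left by Gateway cloning, and fused at its C-terminus to a V5 epitope and mCherry. An EMCV IRES then allows translation of puromycin N-acetyltransferase from the same transcript, which ends at a bGH polyadenylation signal. Puromycin resistance is therefore linked to expression of the fusion protein.

The record describes the construct as an LBR-mCherry fusion lacking the MCP (MS2 coat protein) domain. This suggests it is the non-RNA-binding counterpart of an MCP-bearing version, although the record does not state a control role explicitly. The associated work concerns genome organization around nuclear speckles and mRNA splicing efficiency.
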