Features (pLannotate 1.2.2; 28 found; start..end, strand, type, name):
    155..1171    -  intron         chimeric intron: chimera between introns from chicken β-actin and rabbit β-globin
   1172..1297    -  promoter       chicken β-actin promoter (fragment): contains a 21-bp deletion relative to the standard chicken β-actin promoter
   1387..1408    -  promoter       chicken β-actin promoter (fragment): No description available
   1405..1567    -  promoter       chicken β-actin promoter (fragment): No description available
   1569..1948    -  enhancer       CMV enhancer: human cytomegalovirus immediate early enhancer
   1962..2096    -  polyA_signal   SV40 poly(A) signal: SV40 polyadenylation signal
   2672..2688    +  promoter       AmpR promoter (fragment): bla
   2689..3549    +  CDS            AmpR: β-lactamase; bla; confers resistance to ampicillin, carbenicillin, and related antibiotics
   3720..4308    +  rep_origin     ori: high-copy-number ColE1/pMB1/pBR322/pUC origin of replication
   4491..4545    +  CDS            lacI (fragment): lac repressor; lacI; The lac repressor binds to the lac operator to inhibit transcription in E. coli. This inhibition can be relieved by adding lactose or isopropyl-β-D-thiogalactopyranoside (IPTG).
   4547..4681    -  polyA_signal   SV40 poly(A) signal: SV40 polyadenylation signal
   4701..4836    -  rep_origin     SV40 ori: SV40 origin of replication
   4860..4882    -  promoter       SV40 promoter (fragment): SV40 enhancer and early promoter
   4889..4928    +  CDS            lacI (fragment): lac repressor; lacI; The lac repressor binds to the lac operator to inhibit transcription in E. coli. This inhibition can be relieved by adding lactose or isopropyl-β-D-thiogalactopyranoside (IPTG).
   4941..4962    +  protein_bind   CAP binding site: CAP binding activates transcription in the presence of cAMP. E. coli catabolite activator protein
   4977..5007    +  promoter       lac promoter: promoter for the E. coli lac operon
   5015..5031    +  protein_bind   lac operator: The lac repressor binds to the lac operator to inhibit transcription in E. coli. This inhibition can be relieved by adding lactose or isopropyl-β-D-thiogalactopyranoside (IPTG). lac repressor encoded by lacI
   5082..5098    -  promoter       SV40 promoter (fragment): SV40 enhancer and early promoter
   5102..5326    -  polyA_signal   bGH poly(A) signal: bovine growth hormone polyadenylation signal
   5413..6012    -  CDS            PuroR: puromycin N-acetyltransferase; pac from Streptomyces alboniger; confers resistance to puromycin
   6026..6488    -  misc_feature   IRES: internal ribosome entry site (IRES) of the encephalomyocarditis virus (EMCV)
   6608..6631    +  misc_feature   MCS (fragment): pBluescript multiple cloning site
   6686..7396    -  CDS            mCherry: monomeric derivative of DsRed fluorescent protein (Shaner et al., 2004) mammalian codon-optimized
   7397..7438    -  CDS            V5 tag: epitope tag from simian virus 5
   7446..7470    +  protein_bind   attB2: mutant version of attB; recombination site for the Gateway® BP reaction BP Clonase™
   7472..9316    -  CDS            LBR: LBR_HUMAN - Experimental evidence at protein level: Swiss-Prot protein existence level 1. Catalyzes the reduction of the C14-unsaturated bond of lanosterol, as part of the metabolic pathway leading to cholesterol biosynthesis (PubMed:9630650, PubMed:12618959, PubMed:16784888, PubMed:21327084, PubMed:27336722). Plays a critical role in myeloid cell cholesterol biosynthesis which is essential to both myeloid cell growth and functional maturation (By similarity). Mediates the activation of NADPH oxidases, perhaps by maintaining critical levels of cholesterol required for membrane lipid raft forma
   9322..9339    -  protein_bind   attB1 (fragment): mutant version of attB; core recombination site for the Gateway® BP reaction BP Clonase™
   9350..7       -  CDS            FLAG (fragment) (across the origin): FLAG® epitope tag, followed by an enterokinase cleavage site
>Addgene plasmid #235094 | pCAG-SpyTag-Flag-Lbr-V5-mCherry | addgene full sequence | sequence record 471945 | Addgene NGS Result
CCTTGTAGTCGCCGCTCTGGAAGTACAGGTTCTCACCGCTGCCCTTCGTCGGCTTGTAGGCGTCCACCAT
CACGATGTGCGCCATGGTGCTAGCCTCGAGGAATTCTTTGCCAAAATGATGAGACAGCACAATAACCAGC
ACGTTGCCCAGGAGCTGTAGGAAAAAGAAGAAGGCATGAACATGGTTAGCAGAGGCTCTAGAGCCGCCGG
TCACACGCCAGAAGCCGAACCCCGCCCTGCCCCGTCCCCCCCGAAGGCAGCCGTCCCCCCGCGGACAGCC
CCGAGGCTGGAGAGGGAGAAGGGGACGGCGGCGCGGCGACGCACGAAGGCCCTCCCCGCCCATTTCCTTC
CTGCCGGCGCCGCACCGCTTCGCCCCGCGCCCGCTAGAGGGGGTGCGGCGGCGCCTCCCAGATTTCGGCT
CCGCACAGATTTGGGACAAAGGAAGTCCCTGCGCCCTCTCGCACGATTACCATAAAAGGCAATGGCTGCG
GCTCGCCGCGCCTCGACAGCCGCCGGCGCTCCGGGGGCCGCCGCGCCCCTCCCCCGAGCCCTCCCCGGCC
CGAGGCGGCCCCGCCCCGCCCGGCACCCCCACCTGCCGCCACCCCCCGCCCGGCACGGCGAGCCCCGCGC
CACGCCCCGTACGGAGCCCCGCACCCGAAGCCGGGCCGTGCTCAGCAACTCGGGGAGGGGGGTGCAGGGG
GGGTTGCAGCCCGACCGACGCGCCCACACCCCCTGCTCACCCCCCCACGCACACACCCCGCACGCAGCCT
TTGTTCCCCTCGCAGCCCCCCCCGCACCGCGGGGCACCGCCCCCGGCCGCGCTCCCCTCGCGCACACTGC
GGAGCGCACAAAGCCCCGCGCCGCGCCCGCAGCGCTCACAGCCGCCGGGCAGCGCGGAGCCGCACGCGGC
GCTCCCCACGCACACACACACGCACGCACCCCCCGAGCCGCTCCCCCCGCACAAAGGGCCCTCCCGGAGC
CCCTCAAGGCTTTCACGCAGCCACAGAAAAGAAACAAGCCGTCATTAAACCAAGCGCTAATTACAGCCCG
GAGGAGAAGGGCCGTCCCGCCCGCTCACCTGTGGGAGTAACGCGGTCAGTCAGAGCCGGGGCGGGCGGCG
CGAGGCGGCGGCGGAGCGGGGCACGGGGCGAAGGCAGCGCGCAGCGACTCCCGCCCGCCGCGCGCTTCGC
TTTTTATAGGGCCGCCGCCGCCGCCGCCTCGCCATAAAAGGAAACTTTCGGAGCGCGCCGCTCTGATTGG
CTGCCGCCGCACCTCTCCGCCTCGCCCCGCCCCGCCCGCCGCCCCTTTTTTTTTTTGGGCGCCCCCCCCC
CCCCCCCCCCCCAAAAAAAAAAACCTTCGGGGCCCCCCCCCCCCTGGCGCCCCCCCCCCCCCCCCCCCCC
CCCCCCCCCCCCCCCCCCCCCCCCCCCCCCGCCCCGCCTGGCGCGCGCCCCCCCCCCCCCCGCCCCCATC
GCTGCACAAAATAATTAAAAAATAAATAAATACAAAATTGGGGGTGGGGAGGGGGGGGAGATGGGGAGAG
TGAAGCAGAACGTGGGGCTCACCTCGACCATGGTAATAGCGATGACTAATACGTAGATGTACTGCCAAGT
AGGAAAGTCCCATAAGGTCATGTACTGGGCATAATGCCAGGCGGGCCATTTACCGTCATTGACGTCAATA
GGGGGCGTACTTGGCATATGATACACTTGATGTACTGCCAAGTGGGCAGTTTACCGTAAATACTCCACCC
ATTGACGTCAATGGAAAGTCCCTATTGGCGTTACTATGGGAACATACGTCATTATTGACGTCAATGGGCG
GGGGTCGTTGGGCGGTCAGCCAGGCGGGCCATTTACCGTAAGTTATGTAACGCGGAACTCCATATATGGG
CTATGAACTAATGACCCCGTAATTGATTACTATTAATAACTAGTCAATAATCAATGTCGACGATGATATC
AGATCCAGACATGATAAGATACATTGATGAGTTTGGACAAACCACAACTAGAATGCAGTGAAAAAAATGC
TTTATTTGTGAAATTTGTGATGCTATTGCTTTATTTGTAACCATTATAAGCTGCAATAAACAAGTTAATT
CGATTCAGCTTCAGAAGATGGCGGAGGGCCTCCAACACAGTAATTTTCCTCCCGACTCTTAAAATAGAAA
ATGTCAAGTCAGTTAAGCAGGAAGTGACTAACTGACCGCAGCTGGCCGTGCGACATCCTCTTTTAATTAG
TTGCTAGGCAACTGCCCTCCAGAGGGCAGTGTGGTTTTGCAAGAGGAAGCAAAAAGCCTCTCCACCCAGG
CCTGGAATGTCAGTGTGGTTTTGCAAGAGGAAGCAAAAAGCCTCTCCACCCAGGCCTGGAATGTTTCCAC
CCAATCATTACTATGACAACAGCTGTTTTTTTTAGTATTAAGCAGAGGCCGGGGGCCCCTGGCCTCCGCT
TACTCTGGAGAAAAAGAAGAGAGGCTTCCAGAGGCAACTTGTCAAAACAGGACTGGCGCCTTGGAGGCGC
TGTGGGGCCACCCAAATTGATATAATTAAGCCCCAACCGCCTCTTCCCGCCTCATTTCAGCCTCACCACT
ATGTGAATATAGCTGAATACACAGTTTATTGAATAAACATTAATTTCCAGGAAATACAGTCTTTGTTTTT
CCAAAGCGGTCATTGAAAAAGGAAGAGTATGAGTATTCAACATTTCCGTGTCGCCCTTATTCCCTTTTTT
GCGGCATTTTGCCTTCCTGTTTTTGCTCACCCAGAAACGCTGGTGAAAGTAAAAGATGCTGAAGATCAGT
TGGGTGCACGAGTGGGTTACATCGAACTGGATCTCAACAGCGGTAAGATCCTTGAGAGTTTTCGCCCCGA
AGAACGTTTTCCAATGATGAGCACTTTTAAAGTTCTGCTATGTGGCGCGGTATTATCCCGTATTGACGCC
GGGCAAGAGCAACTCGGTCGCCGCATACACTATTCTCAGAATGACTTGGTTGAGTACTCACCAGTCACAG
AAAAGCATCTTACGGATGGCATGACAGTAAGAGAATTATGCAGTGCTGCCATAACCATGAGTGATAACAC
TGCGGCCAACTTACTTCTGACAACGATCGGAGGACCGAAGGAGCTAACCGCTTTTTTGCACAACATGGGG
GATCATGTAACTCGCCTTGATCGTTGGGAACCGGAGCTGAATGAAGCCATACCAAACGACGAGCGTGACA
CCACGATGCCTGTAGCAATGGCAACAACGTTGCGCAAACTATTAACTGGCGAACTACTTACTCTAGCTTC
CCGGCAACAATTAATAGACTGGATGGAGGCGGATAAAGTTGCAGGACCACTTCTGCGCTCGGCCCTTCCG
GCTGGCTGGTTTATTGCTGATAAATCTGGAGCCGGTGAGCGTGGGTCTCGCGGTATCATTGCAGCACTGG
GGCCAGATGGTAAGCCCTCCCGTATCGTAGTTATCTACACGACGGGGAGTCAGGCAACTATGGATGAACG
AAATAGACAGATCGCTGAGATAGGTGCCTCACTGATTAAGCATTGGTAACTGTCAGACCAAGTTTACTCA
TATATACTTTAGATTGATTTAAAACTTCATTTTTAATTTAAAAGGATCTAGGTGAAGATCCTTTTTGATA
ATCTCATGACCAAAATCCCTTAACGTGAGTTTTCGTTCCACTGAGCGTCAGACCCCGTAGAAAAGATCAA
AGGATCTTCTTGAGATCCTTTTTTTCTGCGCGTAATCTGCTGCTTGCAAACAAAAAAACCACCGCTACCA
GCGGTGGTTTGTTTGCCGGATCAAGAGCTACCAACTCTTTTTCCGAAGGTAACTGGCTTCAGCAGAGCGC
AGATACCAAATACTGTTCTTCTAGTGTAGCCGTAGTTAGGCCACCACTTCAAGAACTCTGTAGCACCGCC
TACATACCTCGCTCTGCTAATCCTGTTACCAGTGGCTGCTGCCAGTGGCGATAAGTCGTGTCTTACCGGG
TTGGACTCAAGACGATAGTTACCGGATAAGGCGCAGCGGTCGGGCTGAACGGGGGGTTCGTGCACACAGC
CCAGCTTGGAGCGAACGACCTACACCGAACTGAGATACCTACAGCGTGAGCTATGAGAAAGCGCCACGCT
TCCCGAAGGGAGAAAGGCGGACAGGTATCCGGTAAGCGGCAGGGTCGGAACAGGAGAGCGCACGAGGGAG
CTTCCAGGGGGAAACGCCTGGTATCTTTATAGTCCTGTCGGGTTTCGCCACCTCTGACTTGAGCGTCGAT
TTTTGTGATGCTCGTCAGGGGGGCGGAGCCTATGGAAAAACGCCAGCAACGCGGCCTTTTTACGGTTCCT
GGCCTTTTGCTGGCCTTTTGCTCACATGTTCTTTCCTGCGTTATCCCCTGATTCTGTGGATAACCGTATT
ACCGCCTTTGAGTGAGCTGATACCGCTCGCCGCAGCCGAACGACCGAGCGCAGCGAGTCAGTGAGCGAGG
AAGCGGAAGAGCGCCCAATACGCAAACCGCCTCTCCCCGCGCGTTGGCCGATTCATTAATGCAGCGGATC
CAGACATGATAAGATACATTGATGAGTTTGGACAAACCACAACTAGAATGCAGTGAAAAAAATGCTTTAT
TTGTGAAATTTGTGATGCTATTGCTTTATTTGTAACCATTATAAGCTGCAATAAACAAGTTAGCTTTTTG
CAAAAGCCTAGGCCTCCAAAAAAGCCTCCTCACTACTTCTGGAATAGCTCAGAGGCCGAGGCGGCCTCGG
CCTCTGCATAAATAAAAAAAATTAGTCAGCCATGGGGCGGAGAATGGGCGGAACTGGGCGGAGTTAGGGG
CGGGATGGGCGGAGTTAGGGGCGGGACTATGGTTGCTGACTAATTGAGATGCGGATCCGCTGGCACGACA
GGTTTCCCGACTGGAAAGCGGGCAGTGAGCGCAACGCAATTAATGTGAGTTAGCTCACTCATTAGGCACC
CCAGGCTTTACACTTTATGCTTCCGGCTCGTATGTTGTGTGGAATTGTGAGCGGATAACAATTTCACACA
GGAAACAGCTATGACCATGATTACGCCAAGCTTGGGCTGCAGGTTCTTTCCGCCTCAGAAGCCATAGAGC
CCACCGCATCCCCAGCATGCCTGCTATTGTCTTCCCAATCCTCCCCCTTGCTGTCCTGCCCCACCCCACC
CCCCAGAATAGAATGACACCTACTCAGACAATGCGATGCAATTTCCTCATTTTATTAGGAAAGGACAGTG
GGAGTGGCACCTTCCAGGGTCAAGGAAGGCACGGGGGAGGGGCAAACAACAGATGGCTGGCAACTAGAAG
GCACAGTCGAGGCTGATCAGCGAGCTCTAGATCATCGATGCATGGGGTCGTGCGCTCCTTTCGGTCGGGC
GCTGCGGGTCGTGGGGCGGGCGTCAGGCACCGGGCTTGCGGGTCATGCACCAGGTGCGCGGTCCTTCGGG
CACCTCGACGTCGGCGGTGACGGTGAAGCCGAGCCGCTCGTAGAAGGGGAGGTTGCGGGGCGCGGAGGTC
TCCAGGAAGGCGGGCACCCCGGCGCGCTCGGCCGCCTCCACTCCGGGGAGCACGACGGCGCTGCCCAGAC
CCTTGCCCTGGTGGTCGGGCGAGACGCCGACGGTGGCCAGGAACCACGCGGGCTCCTTGGGCCGGTGCGG
CGCCAGGAGGCCTTCCATCTGTTGCTGCGCGGCCAGCCGGGAACCGCTCAACTCGGCCATGCGCGGGCCG
ATCTCGGCGAACACCGCCCCCGCTTCGACGCTCTCCGGCGTGGTCCAGACCGCCACCGCGGCGCCGTCGT
CCGCGACCCACACCTTGCCGATGTCGAGCCCGACGCGCGTGAGGAAGAGTTCTTGCAGCTCGGTGACCCG
CTCGATGTGGCGGTCCGGATCGACGGTGTGGCGCGTGGCGGGGTAGTCGGCGAACGCGGCGGCGAGGGTG
CGTACGGCCCTGGGGACGTCGTCGCGGGTGGCGAGGCGCACCGTGGGCTTGTACTCGGTCATGGTTGTGG
CCATATTATCATCGTGTTTTTCAAAGGAAAACCACGTCCCCGTGGTTCGGGGGGCCTAGACGTTTTTTTA
ACCTCGACTAAACACATGTAAAGCATGTGCACCGAGGCCCCAGATCAGATCCCATACAATGGGGTACCTT
CTGGGCATCCTTCAGCCCCTTGTTGAATACGCTTGAGGAGAGCCATTTGACTCTTTCCACAACTATCCAA
CTCACAACGTGGCACTGGGGTTGTGCCGCCTTTGCAGGTGTATCTTATACACGTGGCTTTTGGCCGCAGA
GGCACCTGTCGCCAGGTGGGGGGTTCCGCTGCCTGCAAAGGGTCGCTACAGACGTTGTTTGTCTTCAAGA
AGCTTCCAGAGGAACTGCTTCCTTCACGACATTCAACAGACCTTGCATTCCTTTGGCGAGAGGGGAAAGA
CCCCTAGGAATGCTCGTCAAGAAGACAGGGCCAGGTTTCCGGGCCCTCACATTGCCAAAAGACGGCAATA
TGGTGGAAAATAACATATAGACAAACGCACACCGGCCTTATTCCAAGCGGCTTCGGCCAGTAACGTTAGG
GGGGGGGGAGGGAGAGGGGGGGGGGGCGGAATTCGATATCAAGCTTATCGAGCGGCCTGTCGACTTAACG
CGTTGATTGTCGACTTAACCGGTACTAGTTCATTACTACTTGTACAGCTCGTCCATGCCGCCGGTGGAGT
GGCGGCCCTCGGCGCGTTCGTACTGTTCCACGATGGTGTAGTCCTCGTTGTGGGAGGTGATGTCCAACTT
GATGTTGACGTTGTAGGCGCCGGGCAGCTGCACGGGCTTCTTGGCCTTGTAGGTGGTCTTGACCTCAGCG
TCGTAGTGGCCGCCGTCCTTCAGCTTCAGCCTCTGCTTGATCTCGCCCTTCAGGGCGCCGTCCTCGGGGT
ACATCCGCTCGGAGGAGGCCTCCCAGCCCATGGTCTTCTTCTGCATTACGGGGCCGTCGGAGGGGAAGTT
GGTGCCGCGCAGCTTCACCTTGTAGATGAACTCGCCGTCCTGCAGGGAGGAGTCCTGGGTCACGGTCACC
ACGCCGCCGTCCTCGAAGTTCATCACGCGCTCCCACTTGAAGCCCTCGGGGAAGGACAGCTTCAAGTAGT
CGGGGATGTCGGCGGGGTGCTTCACGTAGGCCTTGGAGCCGTACATGAACTGAGGGGACAGGATGTCCCA
GGCGAAGGGCAGGGGGCCACCCTTGGTCACCTTCAGCTTGGCGGTCTGGGTGCCCTCGTAGGGGCGGCCC
TCGCCCTCGCCCTCGATCTCGAACTCGTGGCCGTTCACGGAGCCCTCCATGTGCACCTTGAAGCGCATGA
ACTCCTTGATGATGGCCATGTTATCCTCCTCGCCCTTGCTCACCATCGTAGAATCGAGACCGAGGAGAGG
GTTAGGGATAGGCTTACCGATATCAACCACTTTGTACAAGAAAGTTGGGTAGTAGATGTATGGAAATATA
CGGTAGGGCACACGCTGACAGTACTTTTCCCAAGCCACGCCGTATTTCTTCTTACAGTGGTACTCGTCAC
GAGCTTCTCGGTGGACAAGCAACATGGTGAAATAAATTATGTAGAAATAAGGCAGAATGTGGTTAAAACC
ACATGGGAGGGACCACGCCAAGGCCATGATGAGATCACCCAAGTAATTGGGGTGGCGAACAAAGCCCCAC
CATCCAGAAACTAGAAGATTTTTTCCCGTTGAAGTATGAATGGTTTTTAAATGTGCAAGCTTTGGATCAC
TGGGATTTTTCCGGAATGCATTTTTCTGAGAATTTGCACCTCGGAAGATTACATAACCACAAAGTTTCAG
AACAATAATTAGAGAAGCCATTGGCCAAGACACTTCATTTGGATGACTGACTAAATAAAAGGCTTGGAAG
CTGTAAATAAAGGGAACCCACACCAAGTCTCCAAAAGCCAGCATGAATCCAAATCCATCGTGGATGATGT
CCATGGTCGTCAACAACGCTTCCTCATTCCAGAGAGCATCCACCACATAGAGAAGCTGGAAACTATTAAC
TAAAATCATGGCCAAGGATGGAACAGCGCGGTCCTGTATTTTCATTTCAGCCAAAAGCATCACCAAGTTA
ATAACCACCCATCCAATCAATCCGGGGCGCAATTCACAAAAGTATTTGAGATCAAAAGTACCAATTCGAG
GGTTTAATTCACGGCCAATGAAGAAATCATAGACAGCATTTCCAGAGCTGGCAGGCGACAGGTCATTCCG
GGGCGCTTTCAAAGAGCGCATGTAGAGATACACACTCAAGACCACACAAAAAACAGTGGCCGCAAGTGCA
AACTGAAGAAAATGACTGTACACGTAATGAAACTCTACGCCCTGGAAGAGAGATGTTCCGATGACTGCAG
ATGTCAGGATAAAAGCATAGAATCCATTTAATCTATACTTGAGTCTTCTTCCATCAATAAGAGGCGTTCC
TTCTACAACCTTTCCAATTGGCAGTAGGTAGAACAGGACTTGAATCAAAAACCACAGGAGGTAGACCCCA
AATACTCTGGTTTCCCATAACTCATACAAAGCTGGCAAAGGAGGAGGGAAATTCAGAAGACTGGGATCTT
TCTGTTTACACATCAACAGCAACAGGAAGAGGAACACAGGCAGGCCAAACATGATGAGAAACACACCAGG
TACTCCTCCAAACTCCAAGTCCTTTGCCCGGATGGGGGTCACTTCAAAGGTTCTCACTGCCAGTTCTTTT
GCAACGTATTTTTCTTCCTTAGAATCTATTTCTTTTAATTTGACTTCTTCTCTTCTTGGACGAAGGCTAT
ACTGTGTTGCTATGTAACTGCTTTCTTGTGACAAACTGAATTTTTCCTGTGTATTTTTATGAGGTGCGTC
ATTTCTCTCAATATGCTCAGGCTCCCCATTATATCTGCTGATGCTATTTCCAAATGGCTTCAGAATCAGC
GGAGTCAATTTAACTTCCACTTCCCTCCTTGCTTCCTTAATGTCGGCCTGGTGGGAAGCAGAAGCAGATC
GGCGGGCACTTTTAGGTGGTCGACCAGGGGATCGGGAGCGTGACCTTGATCGACTCCCTCGGCGTCTGGA
AGGGGAACTGGAAGTTGAGCCACCTTTCCTTTGCCTAAAGGAAGTTAAAGGCTTAATATCATTCTCTTTC
AATTCAAGCTCTGTTCCATCTTTATACTTCACAGTGTAAAGCTGGGAGGTGCTGTCGTGGCTCAGAATTT
CTACTTCATAATAAAGTGAACTCCCAGGCCATCGACCTCTTACCACTTCACCATCGGCAAATTTCCTACT
TGGCATGCCAACTTTTTTGTACAAACTTGTTGGCGCGCCCTTGTCATCGTCAT
